Addgene plasmid #193688: pLX304 PRDM14
Purpose: Constitutive lentiviral expression of PRDM14
Depositing lab: William Hahn. Depositing organization: Dana-Farber Cancer Institute. Publication: YAP1 and PRDM14 converge to promote cell survival and tumorigenesis. Kim M, Ly SH, Xie Y, Duronio GN, Ford-Roshon D, Hwang JH, Sulahian R, Rennhack JP, So J, Gjoerup O, Talamas JA, Grandclaudon M, Long HW, Doench JG, Sethi NS, Giannakis M, Hahn WC. Dev Cell. 2022 Jan 24;57(2):212-227.e8. doi: 10.1016/j.devcel.2021.12.006. Epub 2022 Jan 5. PubMed 34990589.
Backbone
  Vector backbone: pLX304
  Vector type: Lentiviral
Growth in bacteria
  Bacterial resistance: Ampicillin, 100 μg/mL
  Growth temperature: 37°C
  Growth strain: NEB Stable
  Copy number: High Copy
Gene/Insert
  Gene/Insert name: PRDM14
  Species: H. sapiens (human)
  Entrez Gene: PRDM14 (a.k.a. PFM11)
  Cloning method: Gateway Cloning
  Sequencing primers: 5′ CMV-F; 3′ WPRE-R
Resource information
  A portion of this plasmid was derived from a plasmid made by: Broad Institute (GPP)
Terms and licenses: Academic/Nonprofit Terms; Industry Terms: Not Available to Industry
Depositor comments: Clone ID: ccsbBroad304_08822
How to cite: pLX304 PRDM14 was a gift from William Hahn (Addgene plasmid # 193688 ; http://n2t.net/addgene:193688 ; RRID:Addgene_193688)
