[The description below was written by a language model from this plasmid's Addgene catalogue record and pLannotate feature annotations shown in this document.]
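Description:
pLX304 PRDM14 is a lentiviral expression plasmid of about 9.4 kb that carries the human PRDM14 open reading frame in the pLX304 backbone, made by Gateway cloning from a Broad Institute ORF collection clone. It is maintained in E. coli through a high-copy ColE1/pUC-type origin and selected with ampicillin via the β-lactamase gene. An f1 origin, an SV40 origin, and remnants of lac, T3 and T7 elements are also present in the bacterial backbone.

The viral genome is of the third-generation, self-inactivating type. An RSV promoter fused to a truncated HIV-1 5' LTR drives genomic RNA production in packaging cells. It is followed by the Ψ packaging signal with a partial gag sequence, the Rev response element for nuclear export, and a central polypurine tract that aids nuclear import. The genome ends in a ΔU3 3' LTR, which disables LTR promoter activity after integration, and an SV40 polyadenylation signal lies downstream.

Two cassettes sit between the LTRs. A human PGK promoter drives blasticidin S deaminase, allowing blasticidin selection of transduced mammalian cells. The CMV immediate-early enhancer/promoter drives PRDM14, which is flanked by attB1 and attB2 recombination sites. A V5 epitope tag lies just after attB2, positioned for a C-terminal fusion that would permit antibody detection, although the record does not state whether the ORF reads through into it. A WPRE downstream enhances transcript stability and expression.

PRDM14 is a transcription factor linked to pluripotency and germ cell development. The construct is intended for constitutive, stable overexpression of PRDM14 in mammalian cells after viral transduction, and the associated work concerns cell survival and tumorigenesis.
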