Features (pLannotate 1.2.2; 31 found; start..end, strand, type, name):
    103..406     +  enhancer       CMV enhancer: human cytomegalovirus immediate early enhancer
    407..610     +  promoter       CMV promoter: human cytomegalovirus (CMV) immediate early promoter
    634..651     +  protein_bind   attB1 (fragment): mutant version of attB; core recombination site for the Gateway® BP reaction BP Clonase™
    657..2369    +  CDS            PRDM14: PRD14_HUMAN - Experimental evidence at protein level: Swiss-Prot protein existence level 1. Transcription factor that has both positive and negative roles on transcription. Required for the maintenance of embryonic stem cell identity and the reacquisition of pluripotency in somatic cells. May play an essential role in germ cell development at 2 levels: the reacquisition of potential pluripotency, including SOX2 up-regulation, and successful epigenetic reprogramming, characterized by EHMT1 repression. Its association with CBFA2T2 is required for the functions in pluripotency and germ cell forma
   2371..2395    -  protein_bind   attB2: mutant version of attB; recombination site for the Gateway® BP reaction BP Clonase™
   2397..2438    +  CDS            V5 tag: epitope tag from simian virus 5
   2480..3068    +  misc_feature   WPRE: woodchuck hepatitis virus posttranscriptional regulatory element
   3119..3138    +  misc_feature   cPPT/CTS (fragment): central polypurine tract and central termination sequence of HIV-1
   3140..3373    +  LTR            3' LTR (ΔU3): self-inactivating 3' long terminal repeat (LTR) from HIV-1
   3451..3572    +  polyA_signal   SV40 poly(A) signal: SV40 polyadenylation signal
   3612..3747    +  rep_origin     SV40 ori: SV40 origin of replication
   3768..3786    -  promoter       T7 promoter: promoter for bacteriophage T7 RNA polymerase
   3794..3949    +  CDS            lacZα (fragment): LacZα fragment of β-galactosidase; lacZ fragment
   3954..4382    +  rep_origin     f1 ori (sequence partly withheld): f1 bacteriophage origin of replication; arrow indicates direction of (+) strand synthesis
   4435..4539    +  promoter       AmpR promoter: bla
   4540..5400    +  CDS            AmpR: β-lactamase; bla; confers resistance to ampicillin, carbenicillin, and related antibiotics
   5571..6159    +  rep_origin     ori: high-copy-number ColE1/pMB1/pBR322/pUC origin of replication
   6342..6434    +  CDS            lacI (fragment): lac repressor; lacI; The lac repressor binds to the lac operator to inhibit transcription in E. coli. This inhibition can be relieved by adding lactose or isopropyl-β-D-thiogalactopyranoside (IPTG).
   6447..6468    +  protein_bind   CAP binding site: CAP binding activates transcription in the presence of cAMP. E. coli catabolite activator protein
   6483..6513    +  promoter       lac promoter: promoter for the E. coli lac operon
   6521..6537    +  protein_bind   lac operator: The lac repressor binds to the lac operator to inhibit transcription in E. coli. This inhibition can be relieved by adding lactose or isopropyl-β-D-thiogalactopyranoside (IPTG). lac repressor encoded by lacI
   6582..6600    +  promoter       T3 promoter: promoter for bacteriophage T3 RNA polymerase
   6628..6854    +  promoter       RSV promoter: Rous sarcoma virus enhancer/promoter
   6855..7035    +  LTR            5' LTR (truncated): truncated 5' long terminal repeat (LTR) from HIV-1
   7082..7207    +  misc_feature   HIV-1 Ψ: packaging signal of human immunodeficiency virus type 1
   7191..7554    +  CDS            HIV-1 gag (fragment): gag protein from human immunodeficiency virus 1; gag
   7700..7933    +  misc_feature   RRE: The Rev response element (RRE) of HIV-1 allows for Rev-dependent mRNA export from the nucleus to the cytoplasm.
   8310..8336    +  CDS            Rev (fragment): human immunodeficiency virus 1 (HIV-1) Rev protein; rev; enhances nuclear export of unspliced and incompletely spliced viral mRNAs
   8337..8837    +  promoter       hPGK promoter: human phosphoglycerate kinase 1 promoter
   8849..9244    +  CDS            BSD: blasticidin S deaminase; Aspergillus terreus BSD; confers resistance to blasticidin
   9304..9421    +  misc_feature   cPPT/CTS: central polypurine tract and central termination sequence of HIV-1
>Addgene plasmid #193688 | pLX304 PRDM14 | addgene full sequence | sequence record 380263 | Addgene NGS Result
GGACAGCAGAGATCCACTTTGGCGCCGGCTCGAGGGGGCCCGGGGTTATTAATAGTAATCAATTACGGGG
TCATTAGTTCATAGCCCATATATGGAGTTCCGCGTTACATAACTTACGGTAAATGGCCCGCCTGGCTGAC
CGCCCAACGACCCCCGCCCATTGACGTCAATAATGACGTATGTTCCCATAGTAACGCCAATAGGGACTTT
CCATTGACGTCAATGGGTGGAGTATTTACGGTAAACTGCCCACTTGGCAGTACATCAAGTGTATCATATG
CCAAGTACGCCCCCTATTGACGTCAATGACGGTAAATGGCCCGCCTGGCATTATGCCCAGTACATGACCT
TATGGGACTTTCCTACTTGGCAGTACATCTACGTATTAGTCATCGCTATTACCATGGTGATGCGGTTTTG
GCAGTACATCAATGGGCGTGGATAGCGGTTTGACTCACGGGGATTTCCAAGTCTCCACCCCATTGACGTC
AATGGGAGTTTGTTTTGGCACCAAAATCAACGGGACTTTCCAAAATGTCGTAACAACTCCGCCCCATTGA
CGCAAATGGGCGGTAGGCGTGTACGGTGGGAGGTCTATATAAGCAGAGCTCTCTGGCTAACTGTCGGGAT
CAACAAGTTTGTACAAAAAAGTTGGCATGGCTCTACCCCGGCCAAGTGAGGCCGTGCCTCAGGACAAGGT
GTGCTACCCGCCGGAGAGCAGCCCGCAGAACCTGGCCGCGTACTACACGCCTTTCCCGTCCTATGGACAC
TACAGAAACAGCCTGGCCACCGTGGAGGAAGACTTCCAACCTTTCCGGCAGCTGGAGGCCGCAGCGTCTG
CTGCCCCCGCCATGCCCCCCTTCCCCTTCCGGATGGCGCCTCCCTTGCTGAGCCCGGGTCTGGGCCTACA
GAGGGAGCCTCTCTACGATCTGCCCTGGTACAGCAAGCTGCCACCGTGGTACCCAATTCCCCACGTCCCC
AGGGAAGTGCCGCCCTTCCTGAGCAGCAGCCACGAGTACGCGGGTGCCAGCAGTGAAGATCTGGGCCACC
AAATCATTGGTGGCGACAACGAGAGTGGCCCGTGTTGTGGACCTGACACTTTAATTCCACCGCCCCCTGC
GGATGCTTCTCTGTTACCTGAGGGGCTGAGGACCTCCCAGTTATTACCTTGCTCACCCAGCAAGCAGTCA
GAGGATGGTCCCAAACCCTCCAACCAAGAAGGGAAGTCCCCTGCTCGGTTCCAGTTCACGGAGGAGGACC
TGCACTTCGTTCTGTACGGGGTCACTCCCAGCCTGGAGCACCCAGCCAGCCTGCACCATGCGATTTCAGG
CCTCCTGGTCCCCCCAGACAGCTCTGGATCTGATTCTCTTCCTCAAACTCTGGATGAAGACTCCCTTCAA
CTTCCAGAAGGTCTATGCCTCATGCAGACGGTGTTTGGTGAAGTCCCACATTTTGGTGTGTTCTGCAGTA
GTTTTATCGCCAAAGGAGTCAGGTTTGGGCCCTTTCAAGGTAAAGTGGTCAATGCCAGTGAAGTGAAGAC
CTACGGAGACAATTCTGTGATGTGGGAGATCTTTGAAGATGGTCATTTGAGCCACTTTATAGATGGAAAA
GGAGGTACGGGGAACTGGATGTCCTATGTCAACTGTGCCCGCTTCCCCAAGGAGCAGAACCTAGTTGCTG
TGCAGTGTCAAGGGCATATATTTTATGAGAGCTGCAAAGAGATTCATCAGAACCAAGAGCTCCTTGTGTG
GTATGGAGACTGCTATGAGAAATTTCTGGATATTCCTGTGAGCCTTCAGGTCACAGAGCCGGGGAAGCAG
CCATCTGGGCCCTCTGAAGAGTCTGCAGAAGGCTACAGATGTGAAAGATGTGGGAAGGTATTTACCTACA
AATATTACAGAGATAAGCACCTCAAGTACACCCCCTGTGTGGACAAGGGCGATAGGAAATTTCCCTGTTC
TCTCTGCAAACGATCCTTTGAGAAGCGGGACCGGCTTCGGATCCACATTCTTCATGTTCATGAGAAGCAC
CGGCCTCACAAGTGTTCTACATGTGGGAAATGTTTCTCTCAGTCTTCCAGCCTAAACAAACACATGCGAG
TCCACTCTGGAGACAGACCATACCAGTGTGTGTATTGTACTAAGAGGTTCACAGCCTCCAGCATACTCCG
CACACACATCAGGCAGCACTCCGGGGAGAAGCCCTTCAAATGCAAGTACTGTGGTAAATCTTTTGCATCC
CATGCTGCCCATGACAGCCATGTCCGGCGTTCACACAAGGAGGACGATGGCTGCTCATGCAGCATCTGTG
GGAAAATCTTCTCAGATCAAGAAACATTCTACTCCCACATGAAGTTTCATGAAGACTACTACCCAACTTT
CTTGTACAAAGTGGTTGGTAAGCCTATCCCTAACCCTCTCCTCGGTCTCGATTCTACGTAGTAATGAGCT
AGCGCTAACCGGTGGCGCGTTAAGTCGACAATCAACCTCTGGATTACAAAATTTGTGAAAGATTGACTGG
TATTCTTAACTATGTTGCTCCTTTTACGCTATGTGGATACGCTGCTTTAATGCCTTTGTATCATGCTATT
GCTTCCCGTATGGCTTTCATTTTCTCCTCCTTGTATAAATCCTGGTTGCTGTCTCTTTATGAGGAGTTGT
GGCCCGTTGTCAGGCAACGTGGCGTGGTGTGCACTGTGTTTGCTGACGCAACCCCCACTGGTTGGGGCAT
TGCCACCACCTGTCAGCTCCTTTCCGGGACTTTCGCTTTCCCCCTCCCTATTGCCACGGCGGAACTCATC
GCCGCCTGCCTTGCCCGCTGCTGGACAGGGGCTCGGCTGTTGGGCACTGACAATTCCGTGGTGTTGTCGG
GGAAATCATCGTCCTTTCCTTGGCTGCTCGCCTGTGTTGCCACCTGGATTCTGCGCGGGACGTCCTTCTG
CTACGTCCCTTCGGCCCTCAATCCAGCGGACCTTCCTTCCCGCGGCCTGCTGCCGGCTCTGCGGCCTCTT
CCGCGTCTTCGCCTTCGCCCTCAGACGAGTCGGATCTCCCTTTGGGCCGCCTCCCCGCGTCGACTTTAAG
ACCAATGACTTACAAGGCAGCTGTAGATCTTAGCCACTTTTTAAAAGAAAAGGGGGGACTGGAAGGGCTA
ATTCACTCCCAACGAAGACAAGATCTGCTTTTTGCTTGTACTGGGTCTCTCTGGTTAGACCAGATCTGAG
CCTGGGAGCTCTCTGGCTAACTAGGGAACCCACTGCTTAAGCCTCAATAAAGCTTGCCTTGAGTGCTTCA
AGTAGTGTGTGCCCGTCTGTTGTGTGACTCTGGTAACTAGAGATCCCTCAGACCCTTTTAGTCAGTGTGG
AAAATCTCTAGCAGTACGTATAGTAGTTCATGTCATCTTATTATTCAGTATTTATAACTTGCAAAGAAAT
GAATATCAGAGAGTGAGAGGAACTTGTTTATTGCAGCTTATAATGGTTACAAATAAAGCAATAGCATCAC
AAATTTCACAAATAAAGCATTTTTTTCACTGCATTCTAGTTGTGGTTTGTCCAAACTCATCAATGTATCT
TATCATGTCTGGCTCTAGCTATCCCGCCCCTAACTCCGCCCATCCCGCCCCTAACTCCGCCCAGTTCCGC
CCATTCTCCGCCCCATGGCTGACTAATTTTTTTTATTTATGCAGAGGCCGAGGCCGCCTCGGCCTCTGAG
CTATTCCAGAAGTAGTGAGGAGGCTTTTTTGGAGGCCTAGGGACGTACCCAATTCGCCCTATAGTGAGTC
GTATTACGCGCGCTCACTGGCCGTCGTTTTACAACGTCGTGACTGGGAAAACCCTGGCGTTACCCAACTT
AATCGCCTTGCAGCACATCCCCCTTTCGCCAGCTGGCGTAATAGCGAAGAGGCCCGCACCGATCGCCCTT
CCCAACAGTTGCGCAGCCTGAATGGCGAATGGG
[124 nt withheld, positions 3954-4077]
C
[91 nt withheld, positions 4079-4169]
A
[49 nt withheld, positions 4171-4219]
CCTTTGACGTTGGAGTCCACGTTCTTT
[37 nt withheld, positions 4247-4283]
ACCCTATCTCGGTCTATTCTTTTGATTTATAAGGGATTTTGCCGATTTCGGCCTATTGGTTAAAAAATGA
GCTGATTTAACAAAAATTTAACGCGAATTTTAACAAAATATTAACGCTTACAATTTAGGTGGCACTTTTC
GGGGAAATGTGCGCGGAACCCCTATTTGTTTATTTTTCTAAATACATTCAAATATGTATCCGCTCATGAG
ACAATAACCCTGATAAATGCTTCAATAATATTGAAAAAGGAAGAGTATGAGTATTCAACATTTCCGTGTC
GCCCTTATTCCCTTTTTTGCGGCATTTTGCCTTCCTGTTTTTGCTCACCCAGAAACGCTGGTGAAAGTAA
AAGATGCTGAAGATCAGTTGGGTGCACGAGTGGGTTACATCGAACTGGATCTCAACAGCGGTAAGATCCT
TGAGAGTTTTCGCCCCGAAGAACGTTTTCCAATGATGAGCACTTTTAAAGTTCTGCTATGTGGCGCGGTA
TTATCCCGTATTGACGCCGGGCAAGAGCAACTCGGTCGCCGCATACACTATTCTCAGAATGACTTGGTTG
AGTACTCACCAGTCACAGAAAAGCATCTTACGGATGGCATGACAGTAAGAGAATTATGCAGTGCTGCCAT
AACCATGAGTGATAACACTGCGGCCAACTTACTTCTGACAACGATCGGAGGACCGAAGGAGCTAACCGCT
TTTTTGCACAACATGGGGGATCATGTAACTCGCCTTGATCGTTGGGAACCGGAGCTGAATGAAGCCATAC
CAAACGACGAGCGTGACACCACGATGCCTGTAGCAATGGCAACAACGTTGCGCAAACTATTAACTGGCGA
ACTACTTACTCTAGCTTCCCGGCAACAATTAATAGACTGGATGGAGGCGGATAAAGTTGCAGGACCACTT
CTGCGCTCGGCCCTTCCGGCTGGCTGGTTTATTGCTGATAAATCTGGAGCCGGTGAGCGTGGGTCTCGCG
GTATCATTGCAGCACTGGGGCCAGATGGTAAGCCCTCCCGTATCGTAGTTATCTACACGACGGGGAGTCA
GGCAACTATGGATGAACGAAATAGACAGATCGCTGAGATAGGTGCCTCACTGATTAAGCATTGGTAACTG
TCAGACCAAGTTTACTCATATATACTTTAGATTGATTTAAAACTTCATTTTTAATTTAAAAGGATCTAGG
TGAAGATCCTTTTTGATAATCTCATGACCAAAATCCCTTAACGTGAGTTTTCGTTCCACTGAGCGTCAGA
CCCCGTAGAAAAGATCAAAGGATCTTCTTGAGATCCTTTTTTTCTGCGCGTAATCTGCTGCTTGCAAACA
AAAAAACCACCGCTACCAGCGGTGGTTTGTTTGCCGGATCAAGAGCTACCAACTCTTTTTCCGAAGGTAA
CTGGCTTCAGCAGAGCGCAGATACCAAATACTGTTCTTCTAGTGTAGCCGTAGTTAGGCCACCACTTCAA
GAACTCTGTAGCACCGCCTACATACCTCGCTCTGCTAATCCTGTTACCAGTGGCTGCTGCCAGTGGCGAT
AAGTCGTGTCTTACCGGGTTGGACTCAAGACGATAGTTACCGGATAAGGCGCAGCGGTCGGGCTGAACGG
GGGGTTCGTGCACACAGCCCAGCTTGGAGCGAACGACCTACACCGAACTGAGATACCTACAGCGTGAGCT
ATGAGAAAGCGCCACGCTTCCCGAAGGGAGAAAGGCGGACAGGTATCCGGTAAGCGGCAGGGTCGGAACA
GGAGAGCGCACGAGGGAGCTTCCAGGGGGAAACGCCTGGTATCTTTATAGTCCTGTCGGGTTTCGCCACC
TCTGACTTGAGCGTCGATTTTTGTGATGCTCGTCAGGGGGGCGGAGCCTATGGAAAAACGCCAGCAACGC
GGCCTTTTTACGGTTCCTGGCCTTTTGCTGGCCTTTTGCTCACATGTTCTTTCCTGCGTTATCCCCTGAT
TCTGTGGATAACCGTATTACCGCCTTTGAGTGAGCTGATACCGCTCGCCGCAGCCGAACGACCGAGCGCA
GCGAGTCAGTGAGCGAGGAAGCGGAAGAGCGCCCAATACGCAAACCGCCTCTCCCCGCGCGTTGGCCGAT
TCATTAATGCAGCTGGCACGACAGGTTTCCCGACTGGAAAGCGGGCAGTGAGCGCAACGCAATTAATGTG
AGTTAGCTCACTCATTAGGCACCCCAGGCTTTACACTTTATGCTTCCGGCTCGTATGTTGTGTGGAATTG
TGAGCGGATAACAATTTCACACAGGAAACAGCTATGACCATGATTACGCCAAGCGCGCAATTAACCCTCA
CTAAAGGGAACAAAAGCTGGAGCTGCAAGCTTAATGTAGTCTTATGCAATACTCTTGTAGTCTTGCAACA
TGGTAACGATGAGTTAGCAACATGCCTTACAAGGAGAGAAAAAGCACCGTGCATGCCGATTGGTGGAAGT
AAGGTGGTACGATCGTGCCTTATTAGGAAGGCAACAGACGGGTCTGACATGGATTGGACGAACCACTGAA
TTGCCGCATTGCAGAGATATTGTATTTAAGTGCCTAGCTCGATACATAAACGGGTCTCTCTGGTTAGACC
AGATCTGAGCCTGGGAGCTCTCTGGCTAACTAGGGAACCCACTGCTTAAGCCTCAATAAAGCTTGCCTTG
AGTGCTTCAAGTAGTGTGTGCCCGTCTGTTGTGTGACTCTGGTAACTAGAGATCCCTCAGACCCTTTTAG
TCAGTGTGGAAAATCTCTAGCAGTGGCGCCCGAACAGGGACTTGAAAGCGAAAGGGAAACCAGAGGAGCT
CTCTCGACGCAGGACTCGGCTTGCTGAAGCGCGCACGGCAAGAGGCGAGGGGCGGCGACTGGTGAGTACG
CCAAAAATTTTGACTAGCGGAGGCTAGAAGGAGAGAGATGGGTGCGAGAGCGTCAGTATTAAGCGGGGGA
GAATTAGATCGCGATGGGAAAAAATTCGGTTAAGGCCAGGGGGAAAGAAAAAATATAAATTAAAACATAT
AGTATGGGCAAGCAGGGAGCTAGAACGATTCGCAGTTAATCCTGGCCTGTTAGAAACATCAGAAGGCTGT
AGACAAATACTGGGACAGCTACAACCATCCCTTCAGACAGGATCAGAAGAACTTAGATCATTATATAATA
CAGTAGCAACCCTCTATTGTGTGCATCAAAGGATAGAGATAAAAGACACCAAGGAAGCTTTAGACAAGAT
AGAGGAAGAGCAAAACAAAAGTAAGACCACCGCACAGCAAGCGGCCGCTGATCTTCAGACCTGGAGGAGG
AGATATGAGGGACAATTGGAGAAGTGAATTATATAAATATAAAGTAGTAAAAATTGAACCATTAGGAGTA
GCACCCACCAAGGCAAAGAGAAGAGTGGTGCAGAGAGAAAAAAGAGCAGTGGGAATAGGAGCTTTGTTCC
TTGGGTTCTTGGGAGCAGCAGGAAGCACTATGGGCGCAGCGTCAATGACGCTGACGGTACAGGCCAGACA
ATTATTGTCTGGTATAGTGCAGCAGCAGAACAATTTGCTGAGGGCTATTGAGGCGCAACAGCATCTGTTG
CAACTCACAGTCTGGGGCATCAAGCAGCTCCAGGCAAGAATCCTGGCTGTGGAAAGATACCTAAAGGATC
AACAGCTCCTGGGGATTTGGGGTTGCTCTGGAAAACTCATTTGCACCACTGCTGTGCCTTGGAATGCTAG
TTGGAGTAATAAATCTCTGGAACAGATTTGGAATCACACGACCTGGATGGAGTGGGACAGAGAAATTAAC
AATTACACAAGCTTAATACACTCCTTAATTGAAGAATCGCAAAACCAGCAAGAAAAGAATGAACAAGAAT
TATTGGAATTAGATAAATGGGCAAGTTTGTGGAATTGGTTTAACATAACAAATTGGCTGTGGTATATAAA
ATTATTCATAATGATAGTAGGAGGCTTGGTAGGTTTAAGAATAGTTTTTGCTGTACTTTCTATAGTGAAT
AGAGTTAGGCAGGGATATTCACCATTATCGTTTCAGACCCACCTCCCAACCCCGAGGGGACCCTTGCGCC
TTTTCCAAGGCAGCCCTGGGTTTGCGCAGGGACGCGGCTGCTCTGGGCGTGGTTCCGGGAAACGCAGCGG
CGCCGACCCTGGGTCTCGCACATTCTTCACGTCCGTTCGCAGCGTCACCCGGATCTTCGCCGCTACCCTT
GTGGGCCCCCCGGCGACGCTTCCTGCTCCGCCCCTAAGTCGGGAAGGTTCCTTGCGGTTCGCGGCGTGCC
GGACGTGACAAACGGAAGCCGCACGTCTCACTAGTACCCTCGCAGACGGACAGCGCCAGGGAGCAATGGC
AGCGCGCCGACCGCGATGGGCTGTGGCCAATAGCGGCTGCTCAGCAGGGCGCGCCGAGAGCAGCGGCCGG
GAAGGGGCGGTGCGGGAGGCGGGGTGTGGGGCGGTAGTGTGGGCCCTGTTCCTGCCCGCGCGGTGTTCCG
CATTCTGCAAGCCTCCGGAGCGCACGTCGGCAGTCGGCTCCCTCGTTGACCGAATCACCGACCTCTCTCC
CCAGGGGGTACCACCATGGCCAAGCCTTTGTCTCAAGAAGAATCCACCCTCATTGAAAGAGCAACGGCTA
CAATCAACAGCATCCCCATCTCTGAAGACTACAGCGTCGCCAGCGCAGCTCTCTCTAGCGACGGCCGCAT
CTTCACTGGTGTCAATGTATATCATTTTACTGGGGGACCTTGTGCAGAACTCGTGGTGCTGGGCACTGCT
GCTGCTGCGGCAGCTGGCAACCTGACTTGTATCGTCGCGATCGGAAATGAGAACAGGGGCATCTTGAGCC
CCTGCGGACGGTGCCGACAGGTGCTTCTCGATCTGCATCCTGGGATCAAAGCCATAGTGAAGGACAGTGA
TGGACAGCCGACGGCAGTTGGGATTCGTGAATTGCTGCCCTCTGGTTATGTGTGGGAGGGCCTGCAGCTG
CAGTAGTAAGAATTCTAGATCTTGAGACAAATGGCAGTATTCATCCACAATTTTAAAAGAAAAGGGGGGA
TTGGGGGGTACAGTGCAGGGGAAAGAATAGTAGACATAATAGCAACAGACATACAAACTAAAGAATTACA
AAAACAAATTACAAAAATTCAAAATTTTCGGGTTTATTACAG
